>Addgene plasmid #148933 | pAc5.1B-lambdaN-HA-DmGIGYF_1-640_AH | depositor full sequence | sequence record 291381 | Full Sequence
CTTCAAGGAATTAATTCTATATTCTAAAAACACAAATGATACTTCTAAAAAAAATCATGAATGGCATCAA
CTCTGAATCAAATCTTTGCAGATGCACCTACTTCTCATTTCCACTGTCACATCATTTTTCCAGATCTCGC
TGCCTGTTATGTGGCCCACAAACCAAGACACGTTTTATGGCCATTAAAGCTGGCTGATCGTCGCCAAACA
CCAAATACATATCAATATGTACATTCGAGAAAGAAGCGATCAAAGAAGCGTCTTCGGGCGAGTAGGAGAA
TGCGGAGGAGAAGGAGAACGAGCTGATCTAGTATCTCTCCACAATCCAATGCCAACTGACCAACTGGCCA
TATTCGGAGCAATTTGAAGCCAATTTCCATCGCCTGGCGATCGCTCCATTCTTGGCTATATGTTTTTCAC
CGTTCCCGGGGCCATTTTCAAAGACTCGTCGGTAAGATAAGATTGTGTCACTCGCTGTCTCTCTTCATTT
GTCGAAGAATGCTGAGGAATTTCGCGATGACGTCGGCGAGTATTTTGAAGAATGAGAATAATTTGTATTT
ATACGAAAATCAGTTAGTGGAATTTTCTACAAAAACATGTTATCTATAGATAATTTTGTTGCAAAATATG
TTGACTATGACAAAGATTGTATGTATATACCTTTAATGTATTCTCATTTTCTTATGTATTTATAATGGCA
ATGATGATACTGATGATATTTTAAGATGATGCCAGACCACAGGCTGATTTCTGCGTCTTTTGCCGAACGC
AGTGCATGTGCGGTTGTTGTTTTTTGGAATAGTTTCAATTTTCGGACTGTCCGCTTTGATTTCAGTTTCT
TGGCTTATTCAAAAAGCAAAGTAAAGCCAAAAAAGCGAGATGGCAATACCAAATGCGGCAAAACGGTAGT
GGAAGGAAAGGGGTGCGGGGCAGCGGAAGGAAGGGTGGGGCGGGGCGTGGCGGGGTCTGTGGCTGGGCGC
GACGTCACCGACGTTGGAGCCACTCCTTTGACCATGTGTGCGTGTGTGTATTATTCGTGTCTCGCCACTC
GCCGGTTGTTTTTTTCTTTTTATCTCGCTCTCTCTAGCGCCATCTCGTACGCATGCTCAACGCACCGCAT
GTTGCCGTGTCCTTTATGCGTCATTTTGGCTCGAAATAGGCAATTATTTAAACAAAGATTAGTCAACGAA
AACGCTAAAATAAATAAGTCTACAATATGGTTACTTATTGCCATGTGTGTGCAGCCAACGATAGCAACAA
AAGCAACAACACAGTGGCTTTCCCTCTTTCACTTTTTGTTTGCAAGCGCGTGCGAGCAAGACGGCACGAC
CGGCAAACGCAATTACGCTGACAAAGAGCAGACGAAGTTTTGGCCGAAAAACATCAAGGCGCCTGATACG
AATGCATTTGCAATAACAATTGCGATATTTAATATTGTTTATGAAGCTGTTTGACTTCAAAACACACAAA
AAAAAAAATAAAACAAATTATTTGAAAGAGAATTAGGAATCGGACAGCTTATCGTTACGGGCTAACAGCA
CACCGAGACGAAATAGCTTACCTGACGTCACAGCCTCTGGAAGAACTGCCGCCAAGCAGAGAGAGAGAGA
AAAAGAGGGAGAGCAGCTTAGACCGCATGTGCTTGTGTGTGAGGCGTCTCTCTCTTCGTCTCCTGTTTGC
GCAAACGCATAGACTGCACTGAGAAAATCGATTACCTATTTTTTATGAATGAATATTTGCACTATTACTA
TTCAAAACTATTAAGATAGCAATCACATTCAATAGCCAAATACTATACCACCTGAGCGATGCAACGAAAT
GATCAATTTGAGCAAAAATGCTGCATATTTAGGACGGCATCATTATAGAAATGCTTCTTGCTGTGTACTT
TTCTCTCGTCTGGCAGCTGTTTCGCCGTTATTGTTAAAACCGGCTTAAGTTAGGTGTGTTTTCTACGACT
AGTGATGCCCCTACTAGAAGATGTGTGTTGCACAAATGTCCCTGAATAACCAATTTGAAGTGCAGATAGC
AGTAAACGTAAGCTAATATGAATATTATTTAACTGTAATGTTTTAATATCGCTGGACATTACTAATAAAC
CCACTATAAACACATGTACATATGTATGTTTTGGCATACAATGAGTAGTTGGGGAAAAAATGTGTAAAAG
CACCGTGACCATCACAGCATAAAGATAACCAGCTGAAGTATCGAATATGAGTAACCCCCAAATTGAATCA
CATGCCGCAACTGATAGGACCCATGGAAGTACACTCTTCATGGCGATATACAAGACACACACAAGCACGA
ACACCCAGTTGCGGAGGAAATTCTCCGTAAATGAAAACCCAATCGGCGAACAATTCATACCCATATATGG
TAAAAGTTTTGAACGCGACTTGAGAGCGGAGAGCATTGCGGCTGATAAGGTTTTAGCGCTAAGCGGGCTT
TATAAAACGGGCTGCGGGACCAGTTTTCATATCACTACCGTTTGAGTTCTTGTGCTGTGTGGATACTCCT
CCCGACACAAAGCCGCTCCATCAGCCAGCAGTCGTCTAATCCAGAGACCCCGGATCGGGGTACCAACATG
GACGCACAAACACGACGACGTGAGCGTCGCGCTGAGAAACAAGCTCAATGGAAAGCTGCAAACGGTGGAT
CTCCTCCACATATGGCTTACCCATACGATGTTCCAGATTACGCTCCTCCAAGCTTGAATTCTATGACAGA
TTCAATGAAATTTGGCCCGGAATGGTTGCGCAATATGTCAGCCGAGCCTTCGGGCTCTCCCAGTACCTAC
AACGTTGGTAATGCAGCTCAAAACAATTCGATTGGAGGGCACAACCTGGGAAACAACACGGCGGCATCCG
CTTCCCGTAATCTATTTCCAGAATACCGGTACGGACGCGAGGAAATGCTGTCCTTGTTCGATCGGAACTG
CCTACTGCCGCAGATCCTGCCATCGTTCAAAAAGCTCTTCGTGGAAAAGGTTCAGTGCCCTCTTGCACTG
ACACCGAGCTCCGAGGAGGACATCAACCAAAACTCACTTGGCAATAACTCTCGTCCTGCCTGGTTGCAGC
GCTCGCCCAGTGGATTTGGTAGTGCCTCCCGAGGCTCTGGACGTGGTGGAACCGTTGACCGGGGACGGAT
GCGCGGAAAATCGGCCTATCATCCGATATACCAACGCCCAAGCGGTCTATATGATGAAAGCTTATCGGTT
ATATCAAAGGCCGAACGCACATGGAGCGACCGCAACGGAACTGGAGATTCTGCGGCAACCACCACCTCCA
CTAGTGGCTCTGGTGCTCTAGATTGGAATGGAACTCCAAGCTCAAGTCCTCGAAAAGATTATTCTAATAA
TCATCGCAACTTGGAAAACTGGCGACGAACACGTAACGAAGATGGATCCGGTGATGGTCCATCCTCCAGC
GGTTCCATGAGCGGACCCGATATTGCTGGTTGGCGGAGCGGTGTCGTCGGTGGAAGTACAAACGCAGGTT
TTGGTACCAATAGCCATCGGTGGGGAAGATCTACAAGCTGGCGTGATGAAGATCCTAGCGTCGACAATGC
AGCTAGTTTACAACGCTCAATTTCAACAGTTGCGACTTTAAGTACAGATCGGACTGGAAACAATAAAGGA
TCTGGAATCGGAGCTGCAGAGGGAGTAGGGAGCATATCGCACCCACGGTTGTCGAGTTCTAAAATATCTC
AATTATGGACTGTTAATAATGCAGCCGGTGTTGATGCCGACGAAAATCTACCCGAATGGGCAATTGAAAA
TCCATCGAAATTGGGTGGCAGTTTTGATGCTAGTGGAGCCTTTCATGGAGATACTGATCTAAAACCTATC
AAAAGTTCGCATAATACTTTAAAAACCAAAAGCTTAGACTCCTATGACGATGTAAAAAGACCGAAAAGTA
AAGACCTGTCTGATCCAGATAGTGGAAACGATATAACTCCAGAAACCTCATTAACGAAAGATACCAATAC
AACAGCTGTGCAAGAAGAAGTTGAAAGCAGTTTATCTCCAATAAGCTCTACAACGACAAAGGAAGTGATC
CATGGAGATATTTCAGATCGGATTAAAGAGGTCGCCGATGAAGTAGAAAAACTTATAATGGATGATGATC
ATAAAATCTCTTCGAATCAAAGCCAACATCAAAATCATGACGGGTTTACAGCTGCACTTCCAAGAATGGC
AGACATTGAGATAAACGTAAAACCGAGTGTTACAGCAGTGCATCGGCAAGCACCTTCCACCATGCCTATA
CAAATTACCCCTACAATTACAGATGTCGCTCCACCATCCCATGCAGTTGTGTCGTTTTCGGATCATGAGA
CAATGCAACACCATAACATGCACCACCTGCCACAATTTCCAATGATTCCTACACCGCATATCATCACTCC
AAATCTAAACGAATTGTGGTTTTACCGGGATCCGCAGGCAAATGTTCAGGGGCCATTTAGTGCCGTTGAG
ATGACGGAATGGTATCGCGCTGGCTACTTTAATGAGAACCTGTTTGTACGCCGGTACTCTGATAATAGGT
TTAGACCGCTGGGAGAGCTTATAAAATTTTGTCATGGTAACATGCCATTTACGCACAGTCACCTACTTCC
ATCTCCGATAGAACTAGAGAACTGAGCGGCCGCTCGAGTCTAGAGGGCCCGCGGTTCGAAGGTAAGCCTA
TCCCTAACCCTCTCCTCGGTCTCGATTCTACGCGTACCGGTCATCATCACCATCACCATTGAGTTTAAAC
CCGCTGATCAGCCTCGACTGTGCCTTCTAAGGCCTGAGCTCGCTGATCAGCCTCGATCGAGGATCCAGAC
ATGATAAGATACATTGATGAGTTTGGACAAACCACAACTAGAATGCAGTGAAAAAAATGCTTTATTTGTG
AAATTTGTGATGCTATTGCTTTATTTGTAACCATTATAAGCTGCAATAAACAAGTTAACAACAACAATTG
CATTCATTTTATGTTTCAGGTTCAGGGGGAGGTGTGGGAGGTTTTTTAAAGCAAGTAAAACCTCTACAAA
TGTGGTATGGCTGATTATGATCAGTCGACCGATGCCCTTGAGAGCCTTCAACCCAGTCAGCTCCTTCCGG
TGGGCGCGGGGCATGACTATCGTCGCCGCACTTATGACTGTCTTCTTTATCATGCAACTCGTAGGACAGG
TGCCGGCAGCGCTCTGGGTCATTTTCGGCGAGGACCGCTTTCGCTGGAGCGCGACGATGATCGGCCTGTC
GCTTGCGGTATTCGGAATCTTGCACGCCCTCGCTCAAGCCTTCGTCACTGGTCCCGCCACCAAACGTTTC
GGCGAGAAGCAGGCCATTATCGCCGGCATGGCGGCCGACGCGCTGGGCTACGTCTTGCTGGCGTTCGCGA
CGCGAGGCTGGATGGCCTTCCCCATTATGATTCTTCTCGCTTCCGGCGGCATCGGGATGCCCGCGTTGCA
GGCCATGCTGTCCAGGCAGGTAGATGACGACCATCAGGGACAGCTTCAAGGATCGCTCGCGGCTCTTACC
AGCCAGCAAAAGGCCAGGAACCGTAAAAAGGCCGCGTTGCTGGCGTTTTTCCATAGGCTCCGCCCCCCTG
ACGAGCATCACAAAAATCGACGCTCAAGTCAGAGGTGGCGAAACCCGACAGGACTATAAAGATACCAGGC
GTTTCCCCCTGGAAGCTCCCTCGTGCGCTCTCCTGTTCCGACCCTGCCGCTTACCGGATACCTGTCCGCC
TTTCTCCCTTCGGGAAGCGTGGCGCTTTCTCAATGCTCACGCTGTAGGTATCTCAGTTCGGTGTAGGTCG
TTCGCTCCAAGCTGGGCTGTGTGCACGAACCCCCCGTTCAGCCCGACCGCTGCGCCTTATCCGGTAACTA
TCGTCTTGAGTCCAACCCGGTAAGACACGACTTATCGCCACTGGCAGCAGCCACTGGTAACAGGATTAGC
AGAGCGAGGTATGTAGGCGGTGCTACAGAGTTCTTGAAGTGGTGGCCTAACTACGGCTACACTAGAAGGA
CAGTATTTGGTATCTGCGCTCTGCTGAAGCCAGTTACCTTCGGAAAAAGAGTTGGTAGCTCTTGATCCGG
CAAACAAACCACCGCTGGTAGCGGTGGTTTTTTTGTTTGCAAGCAGCAGATTACGCGCAGAAAAAAAGGA
TCTCAAGAAGATCCTTTGATCTTTTCTACGGGGTCTGACGCTCAGTGGAACGAAAACTCACGTTAAGGGA
TTTTGGTCATGAGATTATCAAAAAGGATCTTCACCTAGATCCTTTTAAATTAAAAATGAAGTTTTAAATC
AATCTAAAGTATATATGAGTAAACTTGGTCTGACAGTTACCAATGCTTAATCAGTGAGGCACCTATCTCA
GCGATCTGTCTATTTCGTTCATCCATAGTTGCCTGACTCCCCGTCGTGTAGATAACTACGATACGGGAGG
GCTTACCATCTGGCCCCAGTGCTGCAATGATACCGCGAGACCCACGCTCACCGGCTCCAGATTTATCAGC
AATAAACCAGCCAGCCGGAAGGGCCGAGCGCAGAAGTGGTCCTGCAACTTTATCCGCCTCCATCCAGTCT
ATTAATTGTTGCCGGGAAGCTAGAGTAAGTAGTTCGCCAGTTAATAGTTTGCGCAACGTTGTTGCCATTG
CTGCAGGCATCGTGGTGTCACGCTCGTCGTTTGGTATGGCTTCATTCAGCTCCGGTTCCCAACGATCAAG
GCGAGTTACATGATCCCCCATGTTGTGCAAAAAAGCGGTTAGCTCCTTCGGTCCTCCGATCGTTGTCAGA
AGTAAGTTGGCCGCAGTGTTATCACTCATGGTTATGGCAGCACTGCATAATTCTCTTACTGTCATGCCAT
CCGTAAGATGCTTTTCTGTGACTGGTGAGTACTCAACCAAGTCATTCTGAGAATAGTGTATGCGGCGACC
GAGTTGCTCTTGCCCGGCGTCAACACGGGATAATACCGCGCCACATAGCAGAACTTTAAAAGTGCTCATC
ATTGGAAAACGTTCTTCGGGGCGAAAACTCTCAAGGATCTTACCGCTGTTGAGATCCAGTTCGATGTAAC
CCACTCGTGCACCCAACTGATCTTCAGCATCTTTTACTTTCACCAGCGTTTCTGGGTGAGCAAAAACAGG
AAGGCAAAATGCCGCAAAAAAGGGAATAAGGGCGACACGGAAATGTTGAATACTCATACTCTTCCTTTTT
CAATATTATTGAAGCATTTATCAGGGTTATTGTCTCATGAGCGGATACATATTTGAATGTATTTAGAAAA
ATAAACAAATAGGGGTTCCGCGCACATTTCCCCGAAAAGTGCCACCTGACGTCTAAGAAACCATTATTAT
CATGACATTAACCTATAAAAATAGGCGTATCACGAGGCCCTTTCGT
Features (pLannotate 1.2.2; 11 found; start..end, strand, type, name):
     56..2568    +  promoter       Ac5 promoter: Drosophila melanogaster actin 5C promoter
   2588..2653    +  CDS            N (fragment): REGN_LAMBD - Experimental evidence at protein level: Swiss-Prot protein existence level 1. Plays a role as a transcriptional antitermination factor that allows the virus to initiate its lytic phase. Activates expression of the delayed viral early genes by modifying host RNA polymerase (RNAP) into a form that is resistant to termination signals. This antitermination function requires the host NusA protein which serves to stabilize the interaction between antitermination protein N and host RNA polymerase. From Escherichia phage lambda (Bacteriophage lambda).
   2678..2704    +  CDS            3xHA (fragment): three tandem HA epitope tags
   2723..4642    +  CDS            Gyf (fragment): GGYF1_DROME - Experimental evidence at protein level: Swiss-Prot protein existence level 1. Key component of the 4EHP-GYF2 complex, a multiprotein complex that acts as a repressor of translation initiation (PubMed:31114929). In the 4EHP-GYF2 complex, promotes translational repression and decay of mRNA targets by recruiting and bridging the association of the 4EHP complex with decapping effector proteins, such as me31B and Patr-1, and the deadenylation CCR4-NOT complex (PubMed:31114929). Involved in regulating starvation-induced, developmental and physiological autophagy, which is critical for
   4681..4722    +  CDS            V5 tag: epitope tag from simian virus 5
   4822..4956    -  polyA_signal   SV40 poly(A) signal: SV40 polyadenylation signal
   4979..5063    -  CDS            large T antigen (fragment): large T antigen from SV40 (simian virus 40)
   5064..5534    +  CDS            TcR (fragment): tetracycline efflux protein; tet; confers resistance to tetracycline
   5578..6166    -  rep_origin     ori: high-copy-number ColE1/pMB1/pBR322/pUC origin of replication
   6337..7197    -  CDS            AmpR: β-lactamase; bla; confers resistance to ampicillin, carbenicillin, and related antibiotics
   7198..7302    -  promoter       AmpR promoter: bla
