[The description below was written by a language model from this plasmid's Addgene catalogue record and pLannotate feature annotations shown in this document.]
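Description:
pAc5.1B-lambdaN-HA-DmGIGYF_1-640_AH is an insect cell expression plasmid that produces an N-terminal portion (residues 1–640) of the Drosophila melanogaster GIGYF protein, encoded by the Gyf gene (CG11148), with the sequence based on isoform G. The catalogue lists the backbone as unknown, although the name and annotated parts point to a pAc5.1B-type vector. It is maintained in E. coli through a ColE1/pUC-family origin and selected with ampicillin via the β-lactamase gene and its own promoter. The catalogue records it as low copy even though the annotated origin is described as a high-copy type. Short fragments of a tetracycline resistance gene and of SV40 large T antigen are also annotated; these appear to be non-functional backbone remnants.

Expression is driven by the constitutive Drosophila actin 5C promoter and terminated by an SV40 polyadenylation signal. The open reading frame starts with a short fragment of the bacteriophage lambda N protein, followed by an HA epitope (annotated as a partial match to 3xHA, its length suggesting a single copy) and then the Gyf fragment. A V5 tag from the vector lies downstream, but the record does not show whether it is in frame with the insert or preceded by a stop codon. The lambdaN peptide binds BoxB RNA hairpins, so fusions of this type are typically used in tethering assays, where the protein is recruited to a BoxB-containing reporter mRNA to test its effect on translation or stability. HA allows detection or immunoprecipitation. This fits the associated study of GIGYF in 4EHP-mediated mRNA repression, where a truncated protein would help map functional regions. The meaning of the "AH" suffix is not stated, and the depositor sequence may be theoretical.
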