Addgene plasmid #148933: pAc5.1B-lambdaN-HA-DmGIGYF_1-640_AH
Purpose: Insect Expression of DmGIGYF1_1-640
Depositing lab: Elisa Izaurralde. Depositing organization: Max Planck Institute for Developmental Biology. Publication: Direct role for the Drosophila GIGYF protein in 4EHP-mediated mRNA repression. Ruscica V, Bawankar P, Peter D, Helms S, Igreja C, Izaurralde E. Nucleic Acids Res. 2019 Jul 26;47(13):7035-7048. doi: 10.1093/nar/gkz429. PubMed 31114929.
Backbone
  Vector backbone: Unknown
  Vector type: Insect Expression
Growth in bacteria
  Bacterial resistance: Ampicillin, 100 μg/mL
  Growth temperature: 37°C
  Growth strain: DH5alpha
  Copy number: Low Copy
Gene/Insert
  Gene/Insert name: DmGIGYF1_1-640
  Species: D. melanogaster (fly)
  Entrez Gene: Gyf (a.k.a. Dmel_CG11148, CG11148, Dmel\CG11148, Q7KQM6)
  Cloning method: Unknown
Terms and licenses: Academic/Nonprofit Terms; Industry Terms: Not Available to Industry
Depositor comments: sequence given by isoform G NCBI:NM_001169356 or Uniprot.:Q7KQM6 Plasmids from this collection were made available to the research community and donated after the lab closed. Please note that the sequence provided by the depositing laboratory may be theoretical/predicted or based on Sanger sequencing results. There may be discrepancies between sequencing results obtained by Addgene and the depositor sequence. If an Addgene verified sequence is not available, please contact before placing your order to request that our lab fully sequence the plasmid.
How to cite: pAc5.1B-lambdaN-HA-DmGIGYF_1-640_AH was a gift from Elisa Izaurralde (Addgene plasmid # 148933 ; http://n2t.net/addgene:148933 ; RRID:Addgene_148933)
